Addgene plasmid #224781: LPUtopia-8
Purpose: Landing Pad donor vector for AAVS1 site integration in human and VeroE6 cells
Depositing lab: Gabor Balazsi. Depositing organization: Stony Brook University. Publication: Optimizing a CRISPR-Cas13d Gene Circuit for Tunable Target RNA Downregulation with Minimal Collateral RNA Cutting. Wan Y, Helenek C, Coraci D, Balazsi G. ACS Synth Biol. 2024 Oct 18;13(10):3212-3230. doi: 10.1021/acssynbio.4c00271. Epub 2024 Oct 8. PubMed 39377757.
Backbone
  Vector backbone: LPUtopia-7
  Backbone manufacturer: Balazsi Lab
  Backbone size w/o insert (bp): 6823
  Total vector size (bp): 8916
  Vector type: Mammalian Expression, Synthetic Biology
  Selectable markers: Neomycin (select with G418)
Growth in bacteria
  Bacterial resistance: Ampicillin, 100 μg/mL
  Growth temperature: 37°C
  Growth strain: DH5alpha
  Copy number: High Copy
Gene/Insert 1
  Gene/Insert name: puromycin N-acetyltransferase (alt name: PuroR)
  Species: Synthetic
  Insert size (bp): 600
  Promoter: CMV
  Cloning method: Gibson Cloning
  Sequencing primers: 5′ ATGaccgagtacaagcccac
Gene/Insert 2
  Gene/Insert name: enhanced Green Fluorescence Protein (alt name: EGFP)
  Species: Synthetic
  Insert size (bp): 719
  Promoter: CMV
  Cloning method: Gibson Cloning
  Sequencing primers: 5′ taagggcgaattctgcagat
Gene/Insert 3
  Gene/Insert name: Red Fluorescence Protein (alt name: RFP)
  Species: Synthetic
  Insert size (bp): 699
  Promoter: CMV
  Cloning method: Gibson Cloning
  Sequencing primers: 5′ ctgccaagtaggaaagtccc
Terms and licenses: Academic/Nonprofit Terms; Industry Terms: Not Available to Industry
Depositor comments: There are some discrepancies between Addgene's sequence and the depositor-provided reference, however the depositor has confirmed these changes do not affect plasmid function. Please visit https://doi.org/10.1101/2024.05.11.593702 for bioRxiv preprint.
How to cite: LPUtopia-8 was a gift from Gabor Balazsi (Addgene plasmid # 224781 ; http://n2t.net/addgene:224781 ; RRID:Addgene_224781)
