[The description below was written by a language model from this plasmid's Addgene catalogue record and pLannotate feature annotations shown in this document.]
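Description:
LPUtopia-8 is a landing-pad donor plasmid, built on the LPUtopia-7 backbone, for inserting a recombinase-addressable docking site into the AAVS1 safe-harbour locus (intron 1 of PPP1R12C) of human and VeroE6 cells. It is about 8.9 kb and is propagated in E. coli as a high-copy plasmid through a ColE1/pUC-type origin with ampicillin resistance. An f1 origin and a lacZα fragment remain from the cloning backbone.

The feature table shows left and right AAVS1 homology arms flanking the integrating cassette. All of its elements read in the same orientation: a CMV promoter, EGFP, the puromycin N-acetyltransferase gene, a bGH polyadenylation signal and then a single FRT site. EGFP and PuroR lie close together downstream of the one annotated CMV promoter, which suggests a shared transcript, but the record does not say how the two coding sequences are linked. After homology-directed integration, cells carrying the landing pad can be enriched by puromycin resistance and green fluorescence. The FRT site then provides a target for FLP-mediated insertion of later payloads, such as synthetic gene circuits.

A second cassette lies outside the homology arms, in the plasmid backbone. It consists of a CMV promoter with a partial enhancer driving a red fluorescent protein (annotated as amilFP593-like) with a bGH poly(A). This position suggests it could mark random or whole-plasmid integration, since precisely targeted clones should be green but not red, although the record does not state this purpose. The catalogue lists neomycin/G418 as the mammalian selectable marker, yet no neomycin resistance gene is annotated and puromycin is the only mammalian selection visible. The depositor notes minor sequence discrepancies from the reference that do not affect function.
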