Features (pLannotate 1.2.2; 22 found; start..end, strand, type, name):
    113..916     -  misc_feature   HA-L: left homology arm from the adeno-associated virus integration site (AAVS1) within intron 1 of the human PPP1R12C gene
   1448..1567    -  CDS            B (fragment): PORTL_LAMBD - Experimental evidence at protein level: Swiss-Prot protein existence level 1. Forms the portal vertex of the capsid (PubMed:6228056, PubMed:6232391). This portal plays critical roles in head assembly, genome packaging, neck/tail attachment, and genome ejection (Probable). The portal protein multimerizes as a single ring-shaped homododecamer arranged around a central channel (PubMed:6232391). Binds to the terminase subunits to form the packaging machine (PubMed:7799432). From Escherichia phage lambda (Bacteriophage lambda).
   1569..1724    +  CDS            lacZα (fragment): LacZα fragment of β-galactosidase; lacZ fragment
   1729..2157    +  rep_origin     f1 ori (sequence partly withheld): f1 bacteriophage origin of replication; arrow indicates direction of (+) strand synthesis
   2210..2314    +  promoter       AmpR promoter: bla
   2315..3175    +  CDS            AmpR: β-lactamase; bla; confers resistance to ampicillin, carbenicillin, and related antibiotics
   3346..3934    +  rep_origin     ori: high-copy-number ColE1/pMB1/pBR322/pUC origin of replication
   3973..4047    -  promoter       EF-1α core promoter (fragment): core promoter for human elongation factor EF-1α
   4095..4319    -  polyA_signal   bGH poly(A) signal: bovine growth hormone polyadenylation signal
   4343..5038    -  CDS            amilFP593: amilFP593 is a basic (constitutively fluorescent) red fluorescent protein published in 2007, derived from Acropora millepora.
   5109..5312    -  promoter       CMV promoter: human cytomegalovirus (CMV) immediate early promoter
   5313..5389    -  enhancer       CMV enhancer (fragment): human cytomegalovirus immediate early enhancer
   5383..5529    -  CDS            B (fragment): PORTL_LAMBD - Experimental evidence at protein level: Swiss-Prot protein existence level 1. Forms the portal vertex of the capsid (PubMed:6228056, PubMed:6232391). This portal plays critical roles in head assembly, genome packaging, neck/tail attachment, and genome ejection (Probable). The portal protein multimerizes as a single ring-shaped homododecamer arranged around a central channel (PubMed:6232391). Binds to the terminase subunits to form the packaging machine (PubMed:7799432). From Escherichia phage lambda (Bacteriophage lambda).
   5712..6241    -  misc_feature   HA-R: right homology arm from the adeno-associated virus integration site (AAVS1) within intron 1 of the human PPP1R12C gene
   6809..6856    -  protein_bind   FRT: FLP-mediated recombination occurs in the 8-bp core sequence TCTAGAAA (Turan and Bode, 2011). FLP recombinase from the Saccharomyces cerevisiae 2μ plasmid
   6977..7088    -  polyA_signal   bGH poly(A) signal: bovine growth hormone polyadenylation signal
   7127..7192    -  CDS            dmpM (fragment): DMPM_STRAD - Protein inferred from homology: Swiss-Prot protein existence level 3. From Streptomyces alboniger.
   7242..7841    -  CDS            PuroR: puromycin N-acetyltransferase; pac from Streptomyces alboniger; confers resistance to puromycin
   7905..8621    -  CDS            EGFP: EGFP is a basic (constitutively fluorescent) green fluorescent protein published in 1996, derived from Aequorea victoria. It is reported to be a rapidly-maturing weak dimer with moderate acid sensitivity.
   8666..8684    -  promoter       T7 promoter: promoter for bacteriophage T7 RNA polymerase
   8700..8733    -  LTR            5' LTR (truncated) (fragment): truncated 5' long terminal repeat (LTR) from HIV-1
   8729..19      -  promoter       CMV promoter (across the origin): human cytomegalovirus (CMV) immediate early promoter
>Addgene plasmid #224781 | LPUtopia-8 | addgene full sequence | sequence record 445949 | Addgene NGS Result
ACTGCCAAAACCGCATCACGCGCCATCGATCTCGACGAAGTTCCTATACTATTTGAAGAATAGGAACTTC
GGAATAGGAACTTCGATATCTGCAGAATTCGCCCTTACGCGTGCCCCACTGTGGGGTGGAGGGGACAGAT
AAAAGTACCCAGAACCAGAGCCACATTAACCGGCCCTGGGAATATAAGGTGGTCCCAGCTCGGGGACACA
GGATCCCTGGAGGCAGCAAACATGCTGTCCTGAAGTGGACATAGGGGCCCGGGTTGGAGGAAGAAGACTA
GCTGAGCTCTCGGACCCCTGGAAGATGCCATGACAGGGGGCTGGAAGAGCTAGCACAGACTAGAGAGGTA
AGGGGGGTAGGGGAGCTGCCCAAATGAAAGGAGTGAGAGGTGACCCGAATCCACAGGAGAACGGGGTGTC
CAGGCAAAGAAAGCAAGAGGATGGAGAGGTGGCTAAAGCCAGGGAGACGGGGTACTTTGGGGTTGTCCAG
AAAAACGGTGATGATGCAGGCCTACAAGAAGGGGAGGCGGGACGCAAGGGAGACATCCGTCGGAGAAGGC
CATCCTAAGAAACGAGAGATGGCACAGGCCCCAGAAGGAGAAGGAAAAGGGAACCCAGCGAGTGAAGACG
GCATGGGGTTGGGTGAGGGAGGAGAGATGCCCGGAGAGGACCCAGACACGGGGAGGATCCGCTCAGAGGA
CATCACGTGGTGCAGCGCCGAGAAGGAAGTGCTCCGGAAAGAGCATCCTTGGGCAGCAACACAGCAGAGA
GCAAGGGGAAGAGGGAGTGGAGGAAGACGGAACCTGAAGGAGGCGGCAGGGAAGGATCTGGGCCAGCCGT
AGAGGTGACCCAGGCCACAAGCTGCAGACAGAAAGCGGCACAGGCCCAGGGGAGAGAATGCTGGTCAGAG
AAAGCAGGTACCAAGGGCGAATTCCAGCACACTGGCGGCCGTTACTAGTGGCCGTGGAGGCCTTTTCCCC
GTATCCCCCCAGGTGTCTGCAGGCTCAAAGAGCAGCGAGAAGCGTTCAGAGGAAAGCGATCCCGTGCCAC
CTTCCCCGTGCCCGGGCTGTCCCCGCACGCTGCCGGCTCGGGGATGCGGGGGGAGCGCCGGACCGGAGCG
GAGCCCCGGGCGGCTCGCTGCTGCCCCCTAGCGGGGGAGGGACGTAATTACATCCCTGGGGGCTTTGGGG
GGGGCTGTCCCTCATAAAAGTTTTGTTACTTTATAGAAGAAATTTTGAGTTTTTGTTTTTTTTAATAAAT
AAATAAACATAAATAAATTGTTTGTTGAATTTATTATTAGTATGTAAGTGTAAATATAATAAAACTTAAT
ATCTATTCAAATTAATAAATAAACCTCGATATACAGACCGATAAAACACATGCGTCAATTTTACACATGA
TTATCTTTAACGTACGTCACAATATGATTATCTTTCTAGGGTTAATCTAGCTGCGTGTTCTGCAGCGTGT
CGAGCATCTTCATCTGCTCCATCACGCTGTAAAACACATTTGCACCGCGAGTCTGCCCGTCCTCCACGGG
TTCAAAAACGTGAATGAACGAGGCGCGCTCACTGGCCGTCGTTTTACAACGTCGTGACTGGGAAAACCCT
GGCGTTACCCAACTTAATCGCCTTGCAGCACATCCCCCTTTCGCCAGCTGGCGTAATAGCGAAGAGGCCC
GCACCGATCGCCCTTCCCAACAGTTGCGCAGCCTGAATGGCGAATGGG
[124 nt withheld, positions 1729-1852]
C
[91 nt withheld, positions 1854-1944]
A
[49 nt withheld, positions 1946-1994]
CCTTTGACGTTGGAGTCCACGTTCTTT
[37 nt withheld, positions 2022-2058]
ACCCTATCTCGGTCTATTCTTTTGATTTATAAGGGATTTTGCCGATTTCGGCCTATTGGTTAAAAAATGA
GCTGATTTAACAAAAATTTAACGCGAATTTTAACAAAATATTAACGCTTACAATTTAGGTGGCACTTTTC
GGGGAAATGTGCGCGGAACCCCTATTTGTTTATTTTTCTAAATACATTCAAATATGTATCCGCTCATGAG
ACAATAACCCTGATAAATGCTTCAATAATATTGAAAAAGGAAGAGTATGAGTATTCAACATTTCCGTGTC
GCCCTTATTCCCTTTTTTGCGGCATTTTGCCTTCCTGTTTTTGCTCACCCAGAAACGCTGGTGAAAGTAA
AAGATGCTGAAGATCAGTTGGGTGCACGAGTGGGTTACATCGAACTGGATCTCAACAGCGGTAAGATCCT
TGAGAGTTTTCGCCCCGAAGAACGTTTTCCAATGATGAGCACTTTTAAAGTTCTGCTATGTGGCGCGGTA
TTATCCCGTATTGACGCCGGGCAAGAGCAACTCGGTCGCCGCATACACTATTCTCAGAATGACTTGGTTG
AGTACTCACCAGTCACAGAAAAGCATCTTACGGATGGCATGACAGTAAGAGAATTATGCAGTGCTGCCAT
AACCATGAGTGATAACACTGCGGCCAACTTACTTCTGACAACGATCGGAGGACCGAAGGAGCTAACCGCT
TTTTTGCACAACATGGGGGATCATGTAACTCGCCTTGATCGTTGGGAACCGGAGCTGAATGAAGCCATAC
CAAACGACGAGCGTGACACCACGATGCCTGTAGCAATGGCAACAACGTTGCGCAAACTATTAACTGGCGA
ACTACTTACTCTAGCTTCCCGGCAACAATTAATAGACTGGATGGAGGCGGATAAAGTTGCAGGACCACTT
CTGCGCTCGGCCCTTCCGGCTGGCTGGTTTATTGCTGATAAATCTGGAGCCGGTGAGCGTGGGTCTCGCG
GTATCATTGCAGCACTGGGGCCAGATGGTAAGCCCTCCCGTATCGTAGTTATCTACACGACGGGGAGTCA
GGCAACTATGGATGAACGAAATAGACAGATCGCTGAGATAGGTGCCTCACTGATTAAGCATTGGTAACTG
TCAGACCAAGTTTACTCATATATACTTTAGATTGATTTAAAACTTCATTTTTAATTTAAAAGGATCTAGG
TGAAGATCCTTTTTGATAATCTCATGACCAAAATCCCTTAACGTGAGTTTTCGTTCCACTGAGCGTCAGA
CCCCGTAGAAAAGATCAAAGGATCTTCTTGAGATCCTTTTTTTCTGCGCGTAATCTGCTGCTTGCAAACA
AAAAAACCACCGCTACCAGCGGTGGTTTGTTTGCCGGATCAAGAGCTACCAACTCTTTTTCCGAAGGTAA
CTGGCTTCAGCAGAGCGCAGATACCAAATACTGTTCTTCTAGTGTAGCCGTAGTTAGGCCACCACTTCAA
GAACTCTGTAGCACCGCCTACATACCTCGCTCTGCTAATCCTGTTACCAGTGGCTGCTGCCAGTGGCGAT
AAGTCGTGTCTTACCGGGTTGGACTCAAGACGATAGTTACCGGATAAGGCGCAGCGGTCGGGCTGAACGG
GGGGTTCGTGCACACAGCCCAGCTTGGAGCGAACGACCTACACCGAACTGAGATACCTACAGCGTGAGCT
ATGAGAAAGCGCCACGCTTCCCGAAGGGAGAAAGGCGGACAGGTATCCGGTAAGCGGCAGGGTCGGAACA
GGAGAGCGCACGAGGGAGCTTCCAGGGGGAAACGCCTGGTATCTTTATAGTCCTGTCGGGTTTCGCCACC
TCTGACTTGAGCGTCGATTTTTGTGATGCTCGTCAGGGGGGCGGAGCCTATGGAAAAACGCCAGCAACGC
GGCCTTTTTACGGTTCCTGGCCTTTTCTCTAGGCACCCGTTCAATTGCCGACCCCTCCCCCCAACTTCTC
GGGGACTGTGGGCGATGTGCGCTCTGCCCACTGACGGGCACCGGAGCGATCGCAGATCCTTCGCGGCCGC
AGATCTCCATAGAGCCCACCGCATCCCCAGCATGCCTGCTATTGTCTTCCCAATCCTCCCCCTTGCTGTC
CTGCCCCACCCCACCCCCCAGAATAGAATGACACCTACTCAGACAATGCGATGCAATTTCCTCATTTTAT
TAGGAAAGGACAGTGGGAGTGGCACCTTCCAGGGTCAAGGAAGGCACGGGGGAGGGGCAAACAACAGATG
GCTGGCAACTAGAAGGCACAGGGATCCGATTTAAATTCGAATTACCCTGGCAGGGCGCTACGGGATGCCA
CGGCGTGCTCGACCAGTTGCCACTTCTGGTTCTTGGCATCTGAGCGGTCCTCGCGGGTGAGTTTGTGCTG
GATGAAGTGCCACTCTGGCATCTCCTTGGGATCGGACTTTGCCTTGTAGATGGTATCGAACTGGCATCGG
TATCTTCCCCCGTCCTTGAGCAGGAGGTACATTGCGATGTCGCCCTTCAAGATTCCCTGACGAGGGACCG
GGATGATTTTCTCGCAGCTGGGCTCCCAATTCGTAGTCATTTTCTTCATCACAGGCCCGTCGGCAGGAAA
GTTCACGCCGTGGAATTTGCTGTTGTGGTAGAAGCAGTTCTCCTCGACGGACACGGTGATATCAGCGGAG
GTGGTACACACCGCCCCGTCCTCGAAGAGCAGGCTGCGGTGCCAGGTGTATCCTGCGGGACAGCTGTTCT
TAAAGAAATCCACCATACCCTGTGGATACTCTGTGAACACGCGATTGCCGTAGTCAAAGGTTGCGGACAG
GATGTCCTCCGAGAAGGGCAGGGGTCCGCCTTCCACCACACACAGGTTCATTGTCTGTTTCCCCTCGAAT
GGGTTGCCGTTCCCGTGGCCCGTAATCACGAACTTGTGCCCGTCCACCGAGCCCTCCATATGGTACTTCA
TGGTCATGTCCTTAGTCAGGCCGTGCTTACTAAGGGCCATTCTAGAATCTTCTATGGAGGTCAAAACAGC
GTGGATGGCGTCTCCAGGCGATCTGACGGTTCACTAAACGAGCTCTGCTTATATAAACCTCCCACCGTAC
ACGCCTACCGCCCATTTGCGTCAATGGGGCGGAGTTGTTACGACATTTTGGAAAGTCCCGTTGATTTTGG
TGCCAAAACAAACTCCCATTGACGTCAATGGGGTGGAGACTTGGAAATCCCCGTGAGTCAAACCGCTATC
CACGCCCATTGATGTACTGCCAAAACCGCATCACCATGGTAATAGCGATGACTAATACGTAGATGTACTG
CCAAGTAGGAAAGTCCCATAAGGTCATGTACTGGGCATAATTCATCCTCGGCAAACTCTTTCCATGCCGC
TTCAACCTCGCGGGAAAAGGCACGGGCTTCTTCCTCCCCGATGCCCAGATAGCGCCAGCTTGGGCGATGA
CTGAGCCGGAAAAAAGACCCGACGATATGATCCTGATGCAGCTAGATTAACCCTAGAAAGATAGTCTGCG
TAAAATTGACGCATGCATCTCGAGAGAGCAGAGCCAGGAACACCTGTAGGGAAGGGGCAGGAGAGCCAGG
GGCATGAGATGGTGGACGAGGAAGGGGGACAGGGAAGCCTGAGCGCCTCTCCTGGGCTTGCCAAGGACTC
AAACCCAGAAGCCCAGAGCAGGGCCTTAGGGAAGCGGGACCCTGCTCTGGGCGGAGGAATATGTCCCAGA
TAGCACTGGGGACTCTTTAAGGAAAGAAGGATGGAGAAAGAGAAAGGGAGTAGAGGCGGCCACGACCTGG
TGAACACCTAGGACGCACCATTCTCACAAAGGGAGTTTTCCACACGGACACCCCCCTCCTCACCACAGCC
CTGCCAGGACGGGGCTGGCTACTGGCCTTATCTCACAGGTAAAACTGACGCACGGAGGAACAATATAAAT
TGGGGACTAGAAAGGTGAAGAGCCAAAGTTAGAACTCAGGACCAACTTATTCTGATTTTGTTTTTCCAAA
CTGCTTCTCCTCTTGGGAAGTGTAAGGAAGCTGCAGCACCAGGATCAGTGAAACGCACCAGACAGCCGCG
TCAGAGCAGCTCAGGTTCTGGGAGAGGGTAGCGCAGGGTGGCCACTGAGAACCGGGCAGGTCACGCATCC
CCCCCTTCCCTCCCACCCCCTGCCAAGCTCTCCCTCCCAGGATCCTCTCTGGCTCCATCGTAAGCAAACC
TTAGAGGTTCTGGCAAGGAGAGAGATGGCTCCAGGAAATGGGGGTGTGTCACCAGATAAGGAATCTGCCT
AACAGGAGGTGGGGGTTAGACCCAATATCAGGAGACTAGGAAGGAGGAGGCCTAAGGATGGGGCTTTTCT
GTCACCAATCCTGTCCCTAGTAGTGTACGTTAAAGATAATCATGCGTAAAATTGACGCATGTGTTTTATC
GGTCTGTATATCGAGGTTTATTTATTAATTTGAATAGATATTAAGTTTTATTATATTTACACTTACATAC
TAATAATAAATTCAACAAACAATTTATTTATGTTTATTTATTTATTAAAAAAAAACAAAAACTCAAAATT
TCTTCTATAAAGTAACAAAACTTTTAAACATTCTCTCTTTTACAAAAATAAACTTATTTTGTACTTTAAA
AACAGTCATGTTGTATTATAAAATAAGTAATTAGCTTAACCTATACATAATAGAAACAAATTATACTTAT
TAGTCAGTCAGAAACAACTTTGGCACATATCAATATTATGCTCTCGTTAATTAACTCGAGGAAGTTCCTA
TACTTTCTAGAGAATAGGAACTTCGGAATAGGAACTTCGTCGACAAGCCATAGAGCGGTGGTTACGCGCT
AAAGCTGCTATTGTCTTCCCAATCCTCCCCCTTGCTGTCCTGCCCCACCCCACCCCCCAGAATAGAATGA
CACCTACTCAGACAATGCGATGCAATTTCCTCATTTTATTAGGAAAGGACAGTGGGAGTGGCACCTTCCA
GGGTCAAGGAAGGCACGGGGGAGGGGCAAACAACAGATGGCTGGCAACTAGAAGGCACAGTCGAGGCTGA
TCAGCGGGTTTAAACGGGCCCTCTAGAGTCGGTGGGCCTCGGGGGCGGGTGCGGGGTCGGCGGGGCCGCC
CCGGGTGGCTTCGGTCGGAGCCATGGGGTCGTGCGCTCCTTTCGGTCGGGCGCTGCGGGTCGTGGGGCGG
GCGTCAGGCACCGGGCTTGCGGGTCATGCACCAGGTGCGCGGTCCTTCGGGCACCTCGACGTCGGCGGTG
ACGGTGAAGCCGAGCCGCTCGTAGAAGGGGAGGTTGCGGGGCGCGGAGGTCTCCAGGAAGGCGGGCACCC
CGGCGCGCTCGGCCGCCTCCACTCCGGGGAGCACGACGGCGCTGCCCAGACCCTTGCCCTGGTGGTCGGG
CGAGACGCCGACGGTGGCCAGGAACCACGCGGGCTCCTTGGGCCGGTGCGGCGCCAGGAGGCCTTCCATC
TGTTGCTGCGCGGCCAGCCGGGAACCGCTCAACTCGGCCATGCGCGGGCCGATCTCGGCGAACACCGCCC
CCGCTTCGACGCTCTCCGGCGTGGTCCAGACCGCCACCGCGGCGCCGTCGTCCGCGACCCACACCTTGCC
GATGTCGAGCCCGACGCGCGTGAGGAAGAGTTCTTGCAGCTCGGTGACCCGCTCGATGTGGCGGTCCGGG
TCGACGGTGTGGCGCGTGGCGGGGTAGTCGGCGAACGCGGCGGCGAGGGTGCGTACGGCCCGGGGGACGT
CGTCGCGGGTGGCGAGGCGCACCGTGGGCTTGTACTCGGTCATTTCGAGCCTAGGGCCGGGATTCTCCTC
CACGTCACCGCATGTTAGAAGACTTCCTCTGCCCTCCTTGTACAGCTCGTCCATGCCGAGAGTGATCCCG
GCGGCGGTCACGAACTCCAGCAGGACCATGTGATCGCGCTTCTCGTTGGGGTCTTTGCTCAGGGCGGACT
GGGTGCTCAGGTAGTGGTTGTCGGGCAGCAGCACGGGGCCGTCGCCGATGGGGGTGTTCTGCTGGTAGTG
GTCGGCGAGCTGCACGCTGCCGTCCTCGATGTTGTGGCGGATCTTGAAGTTCACCTTGATGCCGTTCTTC
TGCTTGTCGGCCATGATATAGACGTTGTGGCTGTTGTAGTTGTACTCCAGCTTGTGCCCCAGGATGTTGC
CGTCCTCCTTGAAGTCGATGCCCTTCAGCTCGATGCGGTTCACCAGGGTGTCGCCCTCGAACTTCACCTC
GGCGCGGGTCTTGTAGTTGCCGTCGTCCTTGAAGAAGATGGTGCGCTCCTGGACGTAGCCTTCGGGCATG
GCGGACTTGAAGAAGTCGTGCTGCTTCATGTGGTCGGGGTAGCGGCTGAAGCACTGCACGCCGTAGGTCA
GGGTGGTCACGAGGGTGGGCCAGGGCACGGGCAGCTTGCCGGTGGTGCAGATGAACTTCAGGGTCAGCTT
GCCGTAGGTGGCATCGCCCTCGCCCTCGCCGGACACGCTGAACTTGTGGCCGTTTACGTCGCCGTCCAGC
TCGACCAGGATGGGCACCACCCCGGTGAACAGCTCCTCGCCCTTGCTCACCATGGTGGCGACCGGTGGAT
CCGAGCTCGGTACCAAGCTTGGGTCTCCCTATAGTGAGTCGTATTAATTTCGATAAGCCAGTAAGCAGTG
GGTTCTCTAGTTAGCCAGAGAGCTCTGCTTATATAGACCTCCCACCGTACACGCCTACCGCCCATTTGCG
TCAATGGGGCGGAGTTGTTACGACATTTTGGAAAGTCCCGTTGATTTTGGTGCCAAAACAAACTCCCATT
GACGTCAATGGGGTGGAGACTTGGAAATCCCCGTGAGTCAAACCGCTATCCACGCCCATTGATGT
